Addgene plasmid #179968: pCG_SARS-CoV1 N C-V5-tag
Purpose: Mammalian expression vector for SARS-CoV-1 N, V5-tagged. Sequence codon-optimized.
Depositing lab: Konstantin Sparrer. Depositing organization: Universitaet Ulm. Publication: Systematic functional analysis of SARS-CoV-2 proteins uncovers viral innate immune antagonists and remaining vulnerabilities. Hayn M, Hirschenberger M, Koepke L, Nchioua R, Straub JH, Klute S, Hunszinger V, Zech F, Prelli Bozzo C, Aftab W, Christensen MH, Conzelmann C, Muller JA, Srinivasachar Badarinarayan S, Sturzel CM, Forne I, Stenger S, Conzelmann KK, Munch J, Schmidt FI, Sauter D, Imhof A, Kirchhoff F, Sparrer KMJ. Cell Rep. 2021 May 18;35(7):109126. doi: 10.1016/j.celrep.2021.109126. Epub 2021 Apr 27. PubMed 33974846.
Backbone
  Vector backbone: pCG
  Vector type: Mammalian Expression
Growth in bacteria
  Bacterial resistance: Ampicillin, 100 μg/mL
  Growth temperature: 37°C
  Growth strain: DH5alpha
  Copy number: High Copy
Gene/Insert
  Gene/Insert name: SARS-CoV-1 N
  Species: Synthetic
  Mutation: human codon-optimized
  Entrez Gene: N (a.k.a. sars9a)
  Cloning method: Restriction Enzyme; 5′ cloning site Unknown (unknown if destroyed); 3′ cloning site Unknown (unknown if destroyed)
Terms and licenses: Academic/Nonprofit Terms; Industry Terms: Not Available to Industry
How to cite: pCG_SARS-CoV1 N C-V5-tag was a gift from Konstantin Sparrer (Addgene plasmid # 179968 ; http://n2t.net/addgene:179968 ; RRID:Addgene_179968)
