[The description below was written by a language model from this plasmid's Addgene catalogue record and pLannotate feature annotations shown in this document.]
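Description:
pCG_SARS-CoV1 N C-V5-tag is a 6.3 kb mammalian expression plasmid built on the pCG backbone for transient production of the SARS-CoV-1 nucleocapsid (N) protein in cultured mammalian cells. It is propagated in E. coli as a high-copy plasmid through a ColE1/pUC-type origin and selected with ampicillin via the β-lactamase gene. An f1 phage origin is also present, along with backbone remnants that have no evident functional role here: fragments of lacI, rop, bom and lacZα, a short T7 promoter, and an SV40 early promoter segment lying in reverse orientation downstream of the expression cassette. No mammalian selection marker is annotated.

The expression cassette is driven by the human cytomegalovirus immediate-early enhancer and promoter, followed by the HSV thymidine kinase 5' untranslated region. This leads into a synthetic, human codon-optimized N open reading frame. N is the protein that packages the coronaviral RNA genome into a helical ribonucleocapsid and contributes to virion assembly and viral RNA synthesis. According to the name and stated purpose, the protein carries a C-terminal V5 epitope tag for detection or immunoprecipitation, although the feature table does not annotate the tag separately. Downstream of the coding region sit a rabbit β-globin intron, a short stretch of β-globin exon sequence (annotated by homology as an HBB coding fragment) and the rabbit β-globin polyadenylation signal, which together support splicing, processing and stability of the transcript. The cloning sites used are not recorded. The associated publication is a systematic functional analysis of coronavirus proteins as antagonists of innate immunity, which suggests this SARS-CoV-1 construct was used in that context, though the record does not spell out its specific role.
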