Features (pLannotate 1.2.2; 17 found; start..end, strand, type, name):
      1..304     +  enhancer       CMV enhancer: human cytomegalovirus immediate early enhancer
    305..508     +  promoter       CMV promoter: human cytomegalovirus (CMV) immediate early promoter
    598..637     +  5'UTR          HSV TK 5'-UTR: 5' untranslated region from the herpes simplex virus thymidine kinase gene
    673..1938    +  CDS            N: NCAP_SARS - Experimental evidence at protein level: Swiss-Prot protein existence level 1. Packages the positive strand viral genome RNA into a helical ribonucleocapsid (RNP) and plays a fundamental role during virion assembly through its interactions with the viral genome and membrane protein M. Plays an important role in enhancing the efficiency of subgenomic viral RNA transcription as well as viral replication (PubMed:17210170). May modulate transforming growth factor-beta signaling by binding host SMAD3 (PubMed:18055455). From Severe acute respiratory syndrome coronavirus (SARS-CoV).
   2010..2582    +  intron         β-globin intron: intron from rabbit β-globin gene
   2586..2708    +  CDS            HBB: HBB_COLGU - Experimental evidence at transcript level: Swiss-Prot protein existence level 2. Involved in oxygen transport from the lung to the various peripheral tissues. From Colobus guereza (Mantled guereza) (Eastern black-and-white colobus monkey).
   2779..2834    +  polyA_signal   β-globin poly(A) signal: rabbit β-globin polyadenylation signal (Gil and Proudfoot, 1987)
   3174..3363    -  promoter       SV40 promoter: SV40 early promoter
   3363..3417    -  CDS            lacI (fragment): lac repressor; lacI; The lac repressor binds to the lac operator to inhibit transcription in E. coli. This inhibition can be relieved by adding lactose or isopropyl-β-D-thiogalactopyranoside (IPTG).
   3600..4188    -  rep_origin     ori: high-copy-number ColE1/pMB1/pBR322/pUC origin of replication
   4359..5219    -  CDS            AmpR: β-lactamase; bla; confers resistance to ampicillin, carbenicillin, and related antibiotics
   5220..5324    -  promoter       AmpR promoter: bla
   5419..5454    +  CDS            rop (fragment): Rop protein, which maintains plasmids at low copy number; rop
   5556..5655    +  misc_feature   bom (fragment): basis of mobility region from pBR322
   5683..6111    -  rep_origin     f1 ori (sequence partly withheld): f1 bacteriophage origin of replication; arrow indicates direction of (+) strand synthesis
   6115..6272    -  CDS            lacZα (fragment): LacZα fragment of β-galactosidase; lacZ fragment
   6275..6293    +  promoter       T7 promoter: promoter for bacteriophage T7 RNA polymerase
>Addgene plasmid #179968 | pCG_SARS-CoV1 N C-V5-tag | addgene full sequence | sequence record 353803 | Addgene NGS Result
CGTTACATAACTTACGGTAAATGGCCCGCCTGGCTGACCGCCCAACGACCCCCGCCCATTGACGTCAATA
ATGACGTATGTTCCCATAGTAACGCCAATAGGGACTTTCCATTGACGTCAATGGGTGGAGTATTTACGGT
AAACTGCCCACTTGGCAGTACATCAAGTGTATCATATGCCAAGTACGCCCCCTATTGACGTCAATGACGG
TAAATGGCCCGCCTGGCATTATGCCCAGTACATGACCTTATGGGACTTTCCTACTTGGCAGTACATCTAC
GTATTAGTCATCGCTATTACCATGGTGATGCGGTTTTGGCAGTACATCAATGGGCGTGGATAGCGGTTTG
ACTCACGGGGATTTCCAAGTCTCCACCCCATTGACGTCAATGGGAGTTTGTTTTGGCACCAAAATCAACG
GGACTTTCCAAAATGTCGTAACAACTCCGCCCCATTGACGCAAATGGGCGGTAGGCGTGTACGGTGGGAG
GTCTATATAAGCAGAGCTCGTTTAGTGAACCGTCAGATCGCCTGGAGACGCCATCCACGCTGTTTTGACC
TCCATAGAAGACACCGGGACCGATCCAGCCTCCGGGGGATCTTGGTGGCGTGAAACTCCCGCACCTCTTC
GGCCAGCGCCTTGTAGAAGCGCGTAGGCCTTCTAGAGCCACCATGAGCGATAATGGACCACAATCTAATC
AAAGATCCGCTCCCCGCATTACCTTCGGTGGGCCCACAGATAGTACGGACAATAATCAAAACGGCGGGCG
AAACGGGGCGCGACCTAAGCAGCGACGCCCTCAAGGGCTGCCCAACAACACCGCGAGCTGGTTTACCGCT
CTGACTCAACATGGGAAAGAAGAGCTCCGGTTTCCAAGGGGACAAGGAGTTCCTATAAATACTAACAGCG
GTCCAGACGATCAGATAGGCTACTACCGGAGAGCCACACGTCGTGTCAGGGGTGGTGACGGCAAAATGAA
AGAATTGTCCCCACGGTGGTACTTTTATTACCTCGGAACCGGGCCTGAAGCAAGCCTGCCCTATGGCGCT
AATAAAGAGGGAATCGTCTGGGTAGCCACCGAGGGCGCTCTTAATACACCTAAGGATCACATTGGGACAC
GAAATCCCAATAACAACGCTGCAACTGTCTTGCAACTGCCCCAAGGGACCACTCTGCCGAAGGGGTTTTA
TGCTGAAGGTAGCAGAGGTGGATCTCAAGCGTCTTCTCGCTCCTCATCCAGATCTCGGGGTAATTCCAGA
AACTCCACTCCCGGAAGCTCACGGGGAAACAGTCCAGCCCGGATGGCATCAGGCGGCGGAGAAACCGCCC
TGGCTCTGCTGCTGCTCGACAGGCTTAATCAACTTGAAAGCAAGGTGTCTGGGAAAGGGCAACAGCAGCA
GGGTCAAACAGTGACAAAGAAATCTGCTGCTGAGGCGAGTAAGAAGCCCCGGCAGAAACGGACAGCAACA
AAACAATACAACGTAACTCAAGCCTTCGGACGCCGCGGCCCAGAGCAGACACAGGGGAACTTTGGCGATC
AAGATTTGATCCGCCAGGGAACTGATTACAAACATTGGCCTCAAATTGCGCAGTTCGCTCCTAGCGCATC
AGCGTTCTTCGGCATGAGTAGAATAGGCATGGAAGTCACTCCAAGCGGTACTTGGCTGACCTACCATGGC
GCTATCAAACTCGATGACAAAGATCCGCAATTTAAAGATAATGTCATCCTTCTTAACAAACACATAGATG
CGTACAAAACCTTTCCACCTACAGAACCGAAGAAGGATAAGAAGAAGAAGACTGATGAAGCACAACCTCT
GCCACAACGGCAAAAGAAGCAGCCCACTGTGACCCTGCTTCCCGCTGCGGACATGGACGACTTTTCTCGT
CAGTTGCAAAACAGTATGAGCGGTGCGTCAGCTGATTCTACACAGGCAGGTAAACCGATCCCTAACCCCC
TGCTCGGCCTTGATTCCACTTGAACGCGTCGGATCCTGAGAACTTCAGGGTGAGTTTGGGGACCCTTGAT
TGTTCTTTCTTTTTCGCTATTGTAAAATTCATGTTATATGGAGGGGGCAAAGTTTTCAGGGTGTTGTTTA
GAATGGGAAGATGTCCCTTGTATCACCATGGACCCTCATGATAATTTTGTTTCTTTCACTTTCTACTCTG
TTGACAACCATTGTCTCCTCTTATTTTCTTTTCATTTTCTGTAACTTTTTCGTTAAACTTTAGCTTGCAT
TTGTAACGAATTTTTAAATTCACTTTTGTTTATTTGTCAGATTGTAAGTACTTTCTCTAATCACTTTTTT
TTCAAGGCAATCAGGGTATATTATATTGTACTTCAGCACAGTTTTAGAGAACAATTGTTATAATTAAATG
ATAAGGTAGAATATTTCTGCATATAAATTCTGGCTGGCGTGGAAATATTCTTATTGGTAGAAACAACTAC
ACCCTGGTCATCATCCTGCCTTTCTCTTTATGGTTACAATGATATACACTGTTTGAGATGAGGATAAAAT
ACTCTGAGTCCAAACCGGGCCCCTCTGCTAACCATGTTCATGCCTTCTTCTCTTTCCTACAGCTCCTGGG
CAACGTGCTGGTTGTTGTGCTGTCTCATCATTTTGGCAAAGAATTCACTCCTCAGGTGCAGGCTGCCTAT
CAGAAGGTGGTGGCTGGTGTGGCCAATGCCCTGGCTCACAAATACCACTGAGATCTTTTTCCCTCTGCCA
AAAATTATGGGGACATCATGAAGCCCCTTGAGCATCTGACTTCTGGCTAATAAAGGAAATTTATTTTCAT
TGCAATAGTGTGTTGGAATTTTTTGTGTCTCTCACTCGGAAGGACATATGGGAGGGCAAATCATTTAAAA
CATCAGAATGAGTATTTGGTTTAGAGTTTGGCAACATATGCCCATATGCTGGCTGCCATGAACAAAGGTT
GGCTATAAAGAGGTCATCAGTATATGAAACAGCCCCCTGCTGTCCATTCCTTATTCCATAGAAAAGCCTT
GACTTGAGGTTAGATTTTTTTTATATTTTGTTTTGTGTTATTTTTTTCTTTAACATCCCTAAAATTTTCC
TTACATGTTTTACTAGCCAGATTTTTCCTCCTCTCCTGACTACTCCCAGTCATAGCTGTCCCTCTTCTCT
TATGGAGATCCCTCGAGGAGCTTTTTGCAAAAGCCTAGGCCTCCAAAAAAGCCTCTTCACTACTTCTGGA
ATAGCTCAGAGGCCGAGGCGGCCTCGGCCTCTGCATAAATAAAAAAAATTAGTCAGCCATGGGGCGGAGA
ATGGGCGGAACTGGGCGGAGTTAGGGGCGGGATGGGCGGAGTTAGGGGCGGGACTATGGTTGCTGACTAA
TTGCTGCATTAATGAATCGGCCAACGCGCGGGGAGAGGCGGTTTGCGTATTGGGCGCTCTTCCGCTTCCT
CGCTCACTGACTCGCTGCGCTCGGTCGTTCGGCTGCGGCGAGCGGTATCAGCTCACTCAAAGGCGGTAAT
ACGGTTATCCACAGAATCAGGGGATAACGCAGGAAAGAACATGTGAGCAAAAGGCCAGCAAAAGGCCAGG
AACCGTAAAAAGGCCGCGTTGCTGGCGTTTTTCCATAGGCTCCGCCCCCCTGACGAGCATCACAAAAATC
GACGCTCAAGTCAGAGGTGGCGAAACCCGACAGGACTATAAAGATACCAGGCGTTTCCCCCTGGAAGCTC
CCTCGTGCGCTCTCCTGTTCCGACCCTGCCGCTTACCGGATACCTGTCCGCCTTTCTCCCTTCGGGAAGC
GTGGCGCTTTCTCATAGCTCACGCTGTAGGTATCTCAGTTCGGTGTAGGTCGTTCGCTCCAAGCTGGGCT
GTGTGCACGAACCCCCCGTTCAGCCCGACCGCTGCGCCTTATCCGGTAACTATCGTCTTGAGTCCAACCC
GGTAAGACACGACTTATCGCCACTGGCAGCAGCCACTGGTAACAGGATTAGCAGAGCGAGGTATGTAGGC
GGTGCTACAGAGTTCTTGAAGTGGTGGCCTAACTACGGCTACACTAGAAGAACAGTATTTGGTATCTGCG
CTCTGCTGAAGCCAGTTACCTTCGGAAAAAGAGTTGGTAGCTCTTGATCCGGCAAACAAACCACCGCTGG
TAGCGGTGGTTTTTTTGTTTGCAAGCAGCAGATTACGCGCAGAAAAAAAGGATCTCAAGAAGATCCTTTG
ATCTTTTCTACGGGGTCTGACGCTCAGTGGAACGAAAACTCACGTTAAGGGATTTTGGTCATGAGATTAT
CAAAAAGGATCTTCACCTAGATCCTTTTAAATTAAAAATGAAGTTTTAAATCAATCTAAAGTATATATGA
GTAAACTTGGTCTGACAGTTACCAATGCTTAATCAGTGAGGCACCTATCTCAGCGATCTGTCTATTTCGT
TCATCCATAGTTGCCTGACTCCCCGTCGTGTAGATAACTACGATACGGGAGGGCTTACCATCTGGCCCCA
GTGCTGCAATGATACCGCGAGACCCACGCTCACCGGCTCCAGATTTATCAGCAATAAACCAGCCAGCCGG
AAGGGCCGAGCGCAGAAGTGGTCCTGCAACTTTATCCGCCTCCATCCAGTCTATTAATTGTTGCCGGGAA
GCTAGAGTAAGTAGTTCGCCAGTTAATAGTTTGCGCAACGTTGTTGCCATTGCTACAGGCATCGTGGTGT
CACGCTCGTCGTTTGGTATGGCTTCATTCAGCTCCGGTTCCCAACGATCAAGGCGAGTTACATGATCCCC
CATGTTGTGCAAAAAAGCGGTTAGCTCCTTCGGTCCTCCGATCGTTGTCAGAAGTAAGTTGGCCGCAGTG
TTATCACTCATGGTTATGGCAGCACTGCATAATTCTCTTACTGTCATGCCATCCGTAAGATGCTTTTCTG
TGACTGGTGAGTACTCAACCAAGTCATTCTGAGAATAGTGTATGCGGCGACCGAGTTGCTCTTGCCCGGC
GTCAATACGGGATAATACCGCGCCACATAGCAGAACTTTAAAAGTGCTCATCATTGGAAAACGTTCTTCG
GGGCGAAAACTCTCAAGGATCTTACCGCTGTTGAGATCCAGTTCGATGTAACCCACTCGTGCACCCAACT
GATCTTCAGCATCTTTTACTTTCACCAGCGTTTCTGGGTGAGCAAAAACAGGAAGGCAAAATGCCGCAAA
AAAGGGAATAAGGGCGACACGGAAATGTTGAATACTCATACTCTTCCTTTTTCAATATTATTGAAGCATT
TATCAGGGTTATTGTCTCATGAGCGGATACATATTTGAATGTATTTAGAAAAATAAACAAATAGGGGTTC
CGCGCACATTTCCCCGAAAAGTGCCACCTGACGTCTAAGAAACCATTATTATCATGACATTAACCTATAA
AAATAGGCGTATCACGAGGCCCTTTCGTCTCGCGCGTTTCGGTGATGACGGTGAAAACCTCTGACACATG
CAGCTCCCGGAGACGGTCACAGCTTGTCTGTAAGCGGATGCCGGGAGCAGACAAGCCCGTCAGGGCGCGT
CAGCGGGTGTTGGCGGGTGTCGGGGCTGGCTTAACTATGCGGCATCAGAGCAGATTGTACTGAGAGTGCA
CCATATGCGGTGTGAAATACCGCACAGATGCGTAAGGAGAAAATACCGCATCAGGAAATTGTAAGCGTTA
ATATTTTGTTAAAATTCGCGTTAAATTTTTGTTAAATCAGCTCATTTTTTAACCAATAGGCCGAAATCGG
CAAAATCCCTTATAAATCAAAAGAATAGACCGAGATAGGGT
[37 nt withheld, positions 5782-5818]
AAAGAACGTGGACTCCAACGTCAAAGG
[49 nt withheld, positions 5846-5894]
T
[91 nt withheld, positions 5896-5986]
G
[124 nt withheld, positions 5988-6111]
CCATTCGCCATTCAGGCTGCGCAACTGTTGGGAAGGGCGATCGGTGCGGGCCTCTTCGCTATTACGCCAG
CTGGCGAAAGGGGGATGTGCTGCAAGGCGATTAAGTTGGGTAACGCCAGGGTTTTCCCAGTCACGACGTT
GTAAAACGACGGCCAGTGAATTGTAATACGACTCACTATAGGGCGAATTCGAGCTCGCCC
